Addgene plasmid #57221: PS-CFP2-C-Src-7
Purpose: Localization: Membrane/Vesicles, Excitation: 400 / 490, Emission: 468 / 511
Depositing lab: Michael Davidson. Depositing organization: Florida State University, Tallahassee.
Backbone
  Vector backbone: PS-CFP2
  Backbone size w/o insert (bp): 4750
  Vector type: Mammalian Expression
  Selectable markers: Neomycin (select with G418)
Growth in bacteria
  Bacterial resistance: Kanamycin, 50 μg/mL
  Growth temperature: 37°C
  Growth strain: DH5alpha
  Copy number: High Copy
Gene/Insert
  Gene/Insert name: C-Src (alt name: XM_001232484.1)
  Species: G. gallus (chicken)
  Entrez Gene: SRC (a.k.a. PP60C-SCR, SDR, c-src)
  Promoter: CMV
  Tag / fusion protein: PS-CFP2 (C terminal on insert)
  Cloning method: Unknown
  Sequencing primers: 5′ CMV-F; 3′ SV40pA-R
Terms and licenses: Academic/Nonprofit Terms; Industry Terms
Depositor comments: . Excitation = 400 / 490; Emission = 468 / 511
How to cite: PS-CFP2-C-Src-7 was a gift from Michael Davidson (Addgene plasmid # 57221 ; http://n2t.net/addgene:57221 ; RRID:Addgene_57221)
