[The description below was written by a language model from this plasmid's Addgene catalogue record and pLannotate feature annotations shown in this document.]
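Description:
PS-CFP2-C-Src-7 is a mammalian expression plasmid of about 6.3 kb, built on the PS-CFP2 fluorescent-protein backbone, that produces chicken (Gallus gallus) c-Src fused to the photoswitchable protein PS-CFP2. It is propagated in E. coli as a high-copy plasmid through a ColE1/pUC-type origin and also carries an f1 phage origin. A single NeoR/KanR (Tn5 aminoglycoside phosphotransferase) gene serves both hosts: a bacterial bla-type promoter drives it for kanamycin selection in bacteria, while an adjacent SV40 enhancer/early promoter drives it for G418 selection of transfected mammalian cells, with an HSV TK polyadenylation signal downstream. The short RSF ori, ble, large T antigen and bGH poly(A) matches in the automated annotation are only fragments and are probably not functional elements.

The expression cassette consists of the human CMV immediate-early enhancer and promoter, a remnant of the multiple cloning site, the SRC coding sequence, a short linker region, and the mammalian codon-optimised PS-CFP2 coding sequence, terminated by an SV40 poly(A) signal. PS-CFP2 therefore sits at the C terminus of Src, leaving the kinase's N terminus free, the region generally responsible for its membrane attachment. This fits the recorded membrane/vesicle localisation. PS-CFP2 converts from a cyan to a green form, and the record lists excitation/emission values of 400/468 nm and 490/511 nm for the two states. The construct is suited to live-cell imaging as a membrane and vesicle marker, and photoswitching could be used to highlight and follow a chosen pool of Src-tagged structures. The cloning method is not recorded.
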