Features (pLannotate 1.2.2; 16 found; start..end, strand, type, name):
      1..51      +  rep_origin     RSF ori (fragment): Plasmids containing the RSF 1030 origin of replication can be propagated in E. coli cells that contain additional plasmids with compatible origins.
    119..422     +  enhancer       CMV enhancer: human cytomegalovirus immediate early enhancer
    423..626     +  promoter       CMV promoter: human cytomegalovirus (CMV) immediate early promoter
    649..692     +  misc_feature   MCS (fragment): multiple cloning site
    693..2291    +  CDS            SRC: SRC_CHICK - Experimental evidence at protein level: Swiss-Prot protein existence level 1. Non-receptor protein tyrosine kinase which is activated following engagement of many different classes of cellular receptors including immune response receptors, integrins and other adhesion receptors, receptor protein tyrosine kinases, G protein-coupled receptors as well as cytokine receptors. Participates in signaling pathways that control a diverse spectrum of biological activities including gene transcription, immune response, cell adhesion, cell cycle progression, apoptosis, migration, and transforma
   2313..3029    +  CDS            PS-CFP2: photoswitchable cyan-to-green fluorescent protein mammalian codon-optimized
   3046..3129    +  CDS            large T antigen (fragment): large T antigen from SV40 (simian virus 40)
   3152..3273    +  polyA_signal   SV40 poly(A) signal: SV40 polyadenylation signal
   3307..3735    -  rep_origin     f1 ori (sequence partly withheld): f1 bacteriophage origin of replication; arrow indicates direction of (+) strand synthesis
   3762..3866    +  promoter       AmpR promoter: bla
   3868..4225    +  promoter       SV40 promoter: SV40 enhancer and early promoter
   4260..5054    +  CDS            NeoR/KanR: aminoglycoside phosphotransferase from Tn5; aph(3')-II (or nptII); confers resistance to neomycin, kanamycin, and G418 (Geneticin®)
   5075..5227    +  CDS            ble (fragment): BLE_KLEPN - Experimental evidence at protein level: Swiss-Prot protein existence level 1. Binding protein with a strong affinity to the bleomycin family of antibiotics. Binds to CL990; an antimitotic-antibiotic compound. From Klebsiella pneumoniae.
   5286..5333    +  polyA_signal   HSV TK poly(A) signal: herpes simplex virus thymidine kinase polyadenylation signal (Cole and Stacy, 1985)
   5424..5440    -  polyA_signal   bGH poly(A) signal (fragment): bovine growth hormone polyadenylation signal
   5662..6250    +  rep_origin     ori: high-copy-number ColE1/pMB1/pBR322/pUC origin of replication
>Addgene plasmid #57221 | PS-CFP2-C-Src-7 | addgene full sequence | sequence record 210623 | Addgene NGS Result
CATGTTCTTTCCTGCGTTATCCCCTGATTCTGTGGATAACCGTATTACCGCCATGCATTAGTTATTAATA
GTAATCAATTACGGGGTCATTAGTTCATAGCCCATATATGGAGTTCCGCGTTACATAACTTACGGTAAAT
GGCCCGCCTGGCTGACCGCCCAACGACCCCCGCCCATTGACGTCAATAATGACGTATGTTCCCATAGTAA
CGCCAATAGGGACTTTCCATTGACGTCAATGGGTGGAGTATTTACGGTAAACTGCCCACTTGGCAGTACA
TCAAGTGTATCATATGCCAAGTACGCCCCCTATTGACGTCAATGACGGTAAATGGCCCGCCTGGCATTAT
GCCCAGTACATGACCTTATGGGACTTTCCTACTTGGCAGTACATCTACGTATTAGTCATCGCTATTACCA
TGGTGATGCGGTTTTGGCAGTACATCAATGGGCGTGGATAGCGGTTTGACTCACGGGGATTTCCAAGTCT
CCACCCCATTGACGTCAATGGGAGTTTGTTTTGGCACCAAAATCAACGGGACTTTCCAAAATGTCGTAAC
AACTCCGCCCCATTGACGCAAATGGGCGGTAGGCGTGTACGGTGGGAGGTCTATATAAGCAGAGCTGGTT
TAGTGAACCGTCAGATCCGCTAGCGCTACCGGACTCAGATCTCGAGCTCAAGCTTCGAATTCATGGGGAG
CAGCAAGAGCAAGCCCAAGGACCCCAGCCAGCGCCGGCGCAGCCTGGAGCCACCCGACAGCACCCACCAC
GGGGGATTCCCAGCCTCGCAGACCCCCAACAAGACAGCAGCCCCCGACACGCACCGCACCCCCAGCCGCT
CCTTTGGGACCGTGGCCACCGAGCCCAAGCTCTTCGGGGGCTTCAACACTTCTGACACCGTCACGTCGCC
GCAGCGTGCCGGGGCACTGGCTGGCGGCGTCACCACTTTCGTGGCTCTCTATGACTACGAGTCCCGGACT
GAAACGGACTTGTCCTTCAAGAAAGGAGAACGCCTGCAGATTGTCAACAACACGGAAGGTGACTGGTGGC
TGGCTCATTCCCTCACTACAGGACAGACGGGCTACATCCCCAGTAACTATGTCGCGCCCTCAGACTCCAT
CCAGGCTGAAGAGTGGTACTTTGGGAAGATCACTCGTCGGGAGTCCGAGCGGCTGCTGCTCAACCCCGAA
AACCCCCGGGGAACCTTCTTGGTCCGGGAGAGCGAGACGACAAAAGGTGCCTATTGCCTCTCCGTTTCTG
ACTTTGACAACGCCAAGGGGCTCAATGTGAAGCACTACAAGATCCGCAAGCTGGACAGCGGCGGCTTCTA
CATCACCTCACGCACACAGTTCAGCAGCCTGCAGCAGCTGGTGGCCTACTACTCCAAACATGCTGATGGC
TTGTGCCACCGCCTGACCAACGTCTGCCCCACGTCCAAGCCCCAGACCCAGGGACTCGCCAAGGACGCGT
GGGAAATCCCCCGGGAGTCGCTGCGGCTGGAGGTGAAGCTGGGGCAGGGCTGCTTTGGAGAGGTCTGGAT
GGGGACCTGGAACGGCACCACCAGAGTGGCCATAAAGACTCTGAAGCCCGGCACCATGTCCCCGGAGGCC
TTCCTGCAGGAAGCCCAAGTGATGAAGAAGCTCCGGCATGAGAAGCTGGTTCAGCTGTACGCAGTGGTGT
CGGAAGAGCCCATCTACATCGTCACTGAGTACATGAGCAAGGGGAGCCTCCTGGATTTCCTGAAGGGAGA
GATGGGCAAGTACCTGCGGCTGCCACAGCTCGTCGATATGGCTGCTCAGATTGCATCCGGCATGGCCTAT
GTGGAGAGGATGAACTACGTGCACCGAGACCTGCGGGCGGCCAACATCCTGGTGGGGGAGAACCTGGTGT
GCAAGGTGGCTGACTTTGGGCTGGCACGCCTCATCGAGGACAACGAGTACACAGCACGGCAAGGTGCCAA
GTTCCCCATCAAGTGGACAGCCCCCGAGGCAGCCCTCTATGGCCGGTTCACCATCAAGTCGGATGTCTGG
TCCTTCGGCATCCTGCTGACTGAGCTGACCACCAAGGGCCGGGTGCCATACCCAGGGATGGTCAACAGGG
AGGTGCTGGACCAGGTGGAGAGGGGCTACCGCATGCCCTGCCCGCCCGAGTGCCCCGAGTCGCTGCATGA
CCTCATGTGCCAGTGCTGGCGGAAGGACCCTGAGGAGCGGCCCACTTTTGAGTACCTGCAGGCCTTCCTG
GAGGACTACTTCACCTCGACAGAGCCCCAGTACCAGCCTGGAGAGAACCTACGGGATCCACCGGTCGCCA
CCATGAGCAAGGGCGCCGAGCTGTTCACCGGCATCGTGCCCATCCTGATCGAGCTGAATGGCGATGTGAA
TGGCCACAAGTTCAGCGTGAGCGGCGAGGGCGAGGGCGATGCCACCTACGGCAAGCTGACCCTGAAGTTC
ATCTGCACCACCGGCAAGCTGCCTGTGCCCTGGCCCACCCTGGTGGCCACCCTGAGCTACGGCGTGCAGT
GCTTCTCACGCTACCCCGATCACATGAAGCAGCACGACTTCTTCAAGAGCGCCATGCCTGAGGGCTACAT
CCAGGAGCGCACCATCTTCTTCGAGGATGACGGCAACTACAAGACGCGCGCCGAGGTGAAGTTCGAGGGC
GATACCCTGGTGAGTCGCATCGAGCTGACCGGCACTGATTTCAAGGAGGATGGCAACATCCTGGGCAATA
AGATGGAGTACAACTACAACGCCACCAATGTGTACATCGTGGCCGACAAGGCCAGGAATGGCATCAAGGT
GAACTTCAAGGTCCGCCACAACATCAAGGATGGCAGCGTGCAGCTGGCCGACCACTACCAGCAGAATACC
CCCATCGGCGATGGCCCTGTGCTGCTGCCCGATAACCACTACCTGTCCACCCAGAGCGCCCTGTCCAAGG
ACCCCAACGAGAAGCGCGATCACATGATCTACCTCGAGTTCGTGACCGCCGCCGCCATCACCCACGGCAT
GGATGAGCTGTACAAGTAAAGCGGCCGCGACTCTAGATCATAATCAGCCATACCACATTTGTAGAGGTTT
TACTTGCTTTAAAAAACCTCCCACACCTCCCCCTGAACCTGAAACATAAAATGAATGCAATTGTTGTTGT
TAACTTGTTTATTGCAGCTTATAATGGTTACAAATAAAGCAATAGCATCACAAATTTCACAAATAAAGCA
TTTTTTTCACTGCATTCTAGTTGTGGTTTGTCCAAACTCATCAATGTATCTTAAGGCGTAAATTGTAAGC
GTTAATATTTTGTTAAAATTCGCGTTAAATTTTTGTTAAATCAGCTCATTTTTTAACCAATAGGCCGAAA
TCGGCAAAATCCCTTATAAATCAAAAGAATAGACCGAGATAGGGT
[37 nt withheld, positions 3406-3442]
AAAGAACGTGGACTCCAACGTCAAAGG
[49 nt withheld, positions 3470-3518]
T
[91 nt withheld, positions 3520-3610]
G
[124 nt withheld, positions 3612-3735]
CAGGTGGCACTTTTCGGGGAAATGTGCGCGGAACCCCTATTTGTTTATTTTTCTAAATACATTCAAATAT
GTATCCGCTCATGAGACAATAACCCTGATAAATGCTTCAATAATATTGAAAAAGGAAGAGTCCTGAGGCG
GAAAGAACCAGCTGTGGAATGTGTGTCAGTTAGGGTGTGGAAAGTCCCCAGGCTCCCCAGCAGGCAGAAG
TATGCAAAGCATGCATCTCAATTAGTCAGCAACCAGGTGTGGAAAGTCCCCAGGCTCCCCAGCAGGCAGA
AGTATGCAAAGCATGCATCTCAATTAGTCAGCAACCATAGTCCCGCCCCTAACTCCGCCCATCCCGCCCC
TAACTCCGCCCAGTTCCGCCCATTCTCCGCCCCATGGCTGACTAATTTTTTTTATTTATGCAGAGGCCGA
GGCCGCCTCGGCCTCTGAGCTATTCCAGAAGTAGTGAGGAGGCTTTTTTGGAGGCCTAGGCTTTTGCAAA
GATCGATCAAGAGACAGGATGAGGATCGTTTCGCATGATTGAACAAGATGGATTGCACGCAGGTTCTCCG
GCCGCTTGGGTGGAGAGGCTATTCGGCTATGACTGGGCACAACAGACAATCGGCTGCTCTGATGCCGCCG
TGTTCCGGCTGTCAGCGCAGGGGCGCCCGGTTCTTTTTGTCAAGACCGACCTGTCCGGTGCCCTGAATGA
ACTGCAAGACGAGGCAGCGCGGCTATCGTGGCTGGCCACGACGGGCGTTCCTTGCGCAGCTGTGCTCGAC
GTTGTCACTGAAGCGGGAAGGGACTGGCTGCTATTGGGCGAAGTGCCGGGGCAGGATCTCCTGTCATCTC
ACCTTGCTCCTGCCGAGAAAGTATCCATCATGGCTGATGCAATGCGGCGGCTGCATACGCTTGATCCGGC
TACCTGCCCATTCGACCACCAAGCGAAACATCGCATCGAGCGAGCACGTACTCGGATGGAAGCCGGTCTT
GTCGATCAGGATGATCTGGACGAAGAGCATCAGGGGCTCGCGCCAGCCGAACTGTTCGCCAGGCTCAAGG
CGAGCATGCCCGACGGCGAGGATCTCGTCGTGACCCATGGCGATGCCTGCTTGCCGAATATCATGGTGGA
AAATGGCCGCTTTTCTGGATTCATCGACTGTGGCCGGCTGGGTGTGGCGGACCGCTATCAGGACATAGCG
TTGGCTACCCGTGATATTGCTGAAGAGCTTGGCGGCGAATGGGCTGACCGCTTCCTCGTGCTTTACGGTA
TCGCCGCTCCCGATTCGCAGCGCATCGCCTTCTATCGCCTTCTTGACGAGTTCTTCTGAGCGGGACTCTG
GGGTTCGAAATGACCGACCAAGCGACGCCCAACCTGCCATCACGAGATTTCGATTCCACCGCCGCCTTCT
ATGAAAGGTTGGGCTTCGGAATCGTTTTCCGGGACGCCGGCTGGATGATCCTCCAGCGCGGGGATCTCAT
GCTGGAGTTCTTCGCCCACCCTAGGGGGAGGCTAACTGAAACACGGAAGGAGACAATACCGGAAGGAACC
CGCGCTATGACGGCAATAAAAAGACAGAATAAAACGCACGGTGTTGGGTCGTTTGTTCATAAACGCGGGG
TTCGGTCCCAGGGCTGGCACTCTGTCGATACCCCACCGAGACCCCATTGGGGCCAATACGCCCGCGTTTC
TTCCTTTTCCCCACCCCACCCCCCAAGTTCGGGTGAAGGCCCAGGGCTCGCAGCCAACGTCGGGGCGGCA
GGCCCTGCCATAGCCTCAGGTTACTCATATATACTTTAGATTGATTTAAAACTTCATTTTTAATTTAAAA
GGATCTAGGTGAAGATCCTTTTTGATAATCTCATGACCAAAATCCCTTAACGTGAGTTTTCGTTCCACTG
AGCGTCAGACCCCGTAGAAAAGATCAAAGGATCTTCTTGAGATCCTTTTTTTCTGCGCGTAATCTGCTGC
TTGCAAACAAAAAAACCACCGCTACCAGCGGTGGTTTGTTTGCCGGATCAAGAGCTACCAACTCTTTTTC
CGAAGGTAACTGGCTTCAGCAGAGCGCAGATACCAAATACTGTTCTTCTAGTGTAGCCGTAGTTAGGCCA
CCACTTCAAGAACTCTGTAGCACCGCCTACATACCTCGCTCTGCTAATCCTGTTACCAGTGGCTGCTGCC
AGTGGCGATAAGTCGTGTCTTACCGGGTTGGACTCAAGACGATAGTTACCGGATAAGGCGCAGCGGTCGG
GCTGAACGGGGGGTTCGTGCACACAGCCCAGCTTGGAGCGAACGACCTACACCGAACTGAGATACCTACA
GCGTGAGCTATGAGAAAGCGCCACGCTTCCCGAAGGGAGAAAGGCGGACAGGTATCCGGTAAGCGGCAGG
GTCGGAACAGGAGAGCGCACGAGGGAGCTTCCAGGGGGAAACGCCTGGTATCTTTATAGTCCTGTCGGGT
TTCGCCACCTCTGACTTGAGCGTCGATTTTTGTGATGCTCGTCAGGGGGGCGGAGCCTATGGAAAAACGC
CAGCAACGCGGCCTTTTTACGGTTCCTGGCCTTTTGCTGGCCTTTTGCTCA
