>Addgene plasmid #57221 | PS-CFP2-C-Src-7 | depositor partial sequence | sequence record 88360 | insert sequence
GACGTCAGATCCGCTAGCGCTACCGGACTCAGATCTCGAGCTCAAGCTTCGAATTCATGGGGAGCAGCAA
GAGCAAGCCCAAGGACCCCAGCCAGCGCCGGCGCAGCCTGGAGCCACCCGACAGCACCCACCACGGGGGA
TTCCCAGCCTCGCAGACCCCCAACAAGACAGCAGCCCCCGACACGCACCGCACCCCCAGCCGCTCCTTTG
GGACCGTGGCCACCGAGCCCAAGCTCTTCGGGGGCTTCAACACTTCTGACACCGTCACGTCGCCGCAGCG
TGCCGGGGCACTGGCTGGCGGCGTCACCACTTTCGTGGCTCTCTATGACTACGAGTCCCGGACTGAAACG
GACTTGTCCTTCAAGAAAGGAGAACGCCTGCAGATTGTCAACAACACGGAAGGTGACTGGTGGCTGGCTC
ATTCCCTCACTACAGGACAGACGGGCTACATCCCCAGTAACTATGTCGCGCCCTCAGACTCCATCCAGGC
TGAAGAGTGGTACTTTGGGAAGATCACTCGTCGGGAGTCCGAGCGGCTGCTGCTCAACCCCGAAAACCCC
CGGGGAACCTTCTTGGTCCGGGAGAGCGAGACGACAAAAGGTGCCTATTGCCTCTCCGTTTCTGACTTTG
ACAACGCCAAGGGGCTCAATGTGAAGCACTACAAGATCCGCAAGCTGGACAGCGGCGGCTTCTACATCAC
CTCACGCACACAGTTCAGCAGCCTGCAGCAGCTGGTGGCCTACTACTCCAAACATGCTGATGGCTTGTGC
CACCGCCTGACCAACGTCTGCCCCACGTCCAAGCCCCAGACCCAGGGACTCGCCAAGGACGCGTGGGAAA
TCCCCCGGGAGTCGCTGCGGCTGGAGGTGAAGCTGGGGCAGGGCTGCTTTGGAGAGGTCTGGATGGGGAC
CTGGAACGGCACCACCAGAGTGGCCATAAAGACTCTGAAGCCCGGCACCATGTCCCCGGAGGCCTTCCTG
CAGGAAGCCCAAGTGATGAAGAAGCTCCGGCATGAGAAGCTGGTTCAGCTGTACGCAGTGGTGTCGGAAG
AGCCCATCTACATCGTCACTGAGTACATGAGCAAGGGGAGCCTCCTGGATTTCCTGAAGGGAGAGATGGG
CAAGTACCTGCGGCTGCCACAGCTCGTCGATATGGCTGCTCAGATTGCATCCGGCATGGCCTATGTGGAG
AGGATGAACTACGTGCACCGAGACCTGCGGGCGGCCAACATCCTGGTGGGGGAGAACCTGGTGTGCAAGG
TGGCTGACTTTGGGCTGGCACGCCTCATCGAGGACAACGAGTACACAGCACGGCAAGGTGCCAAGTTCCC
CATCAAGTGGACAGCCCCCGAGGCAGCCCTCTATGGCCGGTTCACCATCAAGTCGGATGTCTGGTCCTTC
GGCATCCTGCTGACTGAGCTGACCACCAAGGGCCGGGTGCCATACCCAGGGATGGTCAACAGGGAGGTGC
TGGACCAGGTGGAGAGGGGCTACCGCATGCCCTGCCCGCCCGAGTGCCCCGAGTCGCTGCATGACCTCAT
GTGCCAGTGCTGGCGGAAGGACCCTGAGGAGCGGCCCACTTTTGAGTACCTGCAGGCCTTCCTGGAGGAC
TACTTCACCTCGACAGAGCCCCAGTACCAGCCTGGAGAGAACCTACGGGATCCACCGGTCGCCACCATGA
GCAAGGGCGCCGAGCTGTTCACCGGCATCGTGCCCATCCTGATCGAGCTGAATGGCGATGTGAATGGCCA
CAAGTTCAGCGTGAGCGGCGAGGGCGAGGGCGATGCCACCTACGGCAAGCTGACCCTGAAGTTCATCTGC
ACCACCGGCAAGCTGCCTGTGCCCTGGCCCACCCTGGTGGCCACCCTGAGCTACGGCGTGCAGTGCTTCT
CACGCTACCCCGATCACATGAAGCAGCACGACTTCTTCAAGAGCGCCATGCCTGAGGGCTACATCCAGGA
GCGCACCATCTTCTTCGAGGATGACGGCAACTACAAGACGCGCGCCGAGGTGAAGTTCGAGGGCGATACC
CTGGTGAGTCGCATCGAGCTGACCGGCACTGATTTCAAGGAGGATGGCAACATCCTGGGCAATAAGATGG
AGTACAACTACAACGCCACCAATGTGTACATCGTGGCCGACAAGGCCAGGAATGGCATCAAGGTGAACTT
CAAGGTCCGCCACAACATCAAGGATGGCAGCGTGCAGCTGGCCGACCACTACCAGCAGAATACCCCCATC
GGCGATGGCCCTGTGCTGCTGCCCGATAACCACTACCTGTCCACCCAGAGCGCCCTGTCCAAGGACCCCA
ACGAGAAGCGCGATCACATGATCTACCTCGAGTTCGTGACCGCCGCCGCCATCACCCACGGCATGGATGA
GCTGTACAAGTAAAGCGGCCGCGACTCTAGATCATAATCAGCCATACCACATT
